>Addgene plasmid #183529 | pAAV-Ef1a DIO-rsChRmine-oScarlet-Kv2.1-WPRE | addgene full sequence | sequence record 361688 | Addgene NGS Result
CCTGCAGGCAGCTGCGCGCTCGCTCGCTCACTGAGGCCGCCCGGGCGTCGGGCGACCTTTGGTCGCCCGG
CCTCAGTGAGCGAGCGAGCGCGCAGAGAGGGAGTGGCCAACTCCATCACTAGGGGTTCCTGCGGCCGCAC
GCGTAAGCTTTGCAAAGATGGATAAAGTTTTAAACAGAGAGGAATCTTTGCAGCTAATGGACCTTCTAGG
TCTTGAAAGGAGTGGGAATTGGCTCCGGTGCCCGTCAGTGGGCAGAGCGCACATCGCCCACAGTCCCCGA
GAAGTTGGGGGGAGGGGTCGGCAATTGAACCGGTGCCTAGAGAAGGTGGCGCGGGGTAAACTGGGAAAGT
GATGTCGTGTACTGGCTCCGCCTTTTTCCCGAGGGTGGGGGAGAACCGTATATAAGTGCAGTAGTCGCCG
TGAACGTTCTTTTTCGCAACGGGTTTGCCGCCAGAACACAGGTAAGTGCCGTGTGTGGTTCCCGCGGGCC
TGGCCTCTTTACGGGTTATGGCCCTTGCGTGCCTTGAATTACTTCCACCTGGCTGCAGTACGTGATTCTT
GATCCCGAGCTTCGGGTTGGAAGTGGGTGGGAGAGTTCGAGGCCTTGCGCTTAAGGAGCCCCTTCGCCTC
GTGCTTGAGTTGAGGCCTGGCCTGGGCGCTGGGGCCGCCGCGTGCGAATCTGGTGGCACCTTCGCGCCTG
TCTCGCTGCTTTCGATAAGTCTCTAGCCATTTAAAATTTTTGATGACCTGCTGCGACGCTTTTTTTCTGG
CAAGATAGTCTTGTAAATGCGGGCCAAGATCTGCACACTGGTATTTCGGTTTTTGGGGCCGCGGGCGGCG
ACGGGGCCCGTGCGTCCCAGCGCACATGTTCGGCGAGGCGGGGCCTGCGAGCGCGGCCACCGAGAATCGG
ACGGGGGTAGTCTCAAGCTGGCCGGCCTGCTCTGGTGCCTGGCCTCGCGCCGCCGTGTATCGCCCCGCCC
TGGGCGGCAAGGCTGGCCCGGTCGGCACCAGTTGCGTGAGCGGAAAGATGGCCGCTTCCCGGCCCTGCTG
CAGGGAGCTCAAAATGGAGGACGCGGCGCTCGGGAGAGCGGGCGGGTGAGTCACCCACACAAAGGAAAAG
GGCCTTTCCGTCCTCAGCCGTCGCTTCATGTGACTCCACGGAGTACCGGGCGCCGTCCAGGCACCTCGAT
TAGTTCTCGAGCTTTTGGAGTACGTCGTCTTTAGGTTGGGGGGAGGGGTTTTATGCGATGGAGTTTCCCC
ACACTGAGTGGGTGGAGACTGAAGTTAGGCCAGCTTGGCACTTGATGTAATTCTCCTTGGAATTTGCCCT
TTTTGAGTTTGGATCTTGGTTCATTCTCAAGCCTCAGACAGTGGTTCAAAGTTTTTTTCTTCCATTTCAG
GTGTCGTGAGGATCCATAACTTCGTATAGGATACTTTATACGAAGTTATGCAGAATGGTAGCTGGATTGT
AGCTGCTATTAGCAATATGAAACCTCTTAATAACTTCGTATAGCATACATTATACGAAGTTATGGCGCGC
CCTACCTACACCTCGTTCTCGTAGCAGAAGAATCTGGTGGCTTCAGGGAAGTCCGTGGCACAGCTGATGA
AGCTGTCAATGCTGGACATGCTCCGCATGTCGATGACGCCCTCCGTGCGTGCGGGCAGAGGGGCCACGGG
GCTGGGCATGCTGCTCATCTCCAGCTCCTCTGGAGGCTTGCTCTGCGGGGCCATCTCCTTGGTGTTGAGG
ATGGGCTGGGACTGCTTGTACAGCTCGTCCATGCCGCCGGTGGAGTGGCGGCCCTCGGAGCGTTCGTACT
GTTCCACCACGGTGTAGTCCTCGTTGTGGGAGGTGATGTCCAACTTGCGGTCCACGTTGTAGGCGCCGGG
CATCTGCACGGGCTTCTTGGCCTTGTAGGTGGTCTTGAAGTCCGCCAGGTAGCGCCCGCCGTCCTTCAGG
CGCAGGGCCATCTTAATGTCGCCCTTCAGCACGCCGTCCTCGGGGTACAACCGCTCGGTGGACGCTTCCC
AGCCCATTGTCTTCTTCTGCATTACGGGGCCGTCAGGAGGGAAGTTGGTGCCGCGGAGCTTCACCTTGTA
GATCAGGGTGCCGTCCTCCAGGGAGGTGTCCTGGGTCACGGTCACGGCGCCGCCGTCCTCGAAGTTCATC
ACGCGGTCCCACTTGAAGCCCTCGGGGAAGGACTGCTTATAGTAGTCGGGGATGTCGGCGGGGTGCTTGG
TGAAGGCCCTGGAGCCGTACATGAACTGAGGGGACAGGATGTCCCAGGAGAAGGGCAGGGGGCCACCCTT
GGTCACCTTCAGCTTGGCGGTCTGGGTGCCCTCGTAGGGGCGGCCCTCGCCCTCGCCCTCGATCTCGAAC
TCGTGGCCGTTCATGGAGCCCTCCATGTGCACCTTGAACCGCATGAACTCCTTGATCACTGCCTCGCCCT
TGCTCACCACGTTGATGTCGATCTGGTCCAGGGGGATGTACTCGCCCTCGCTGGTGATCCTGCTCTTGGC
GGCCGCAGACAGTCTCCGCAGGCGCTCGCCATTGCTGCTCAGCCTCATATCCAGCTCCAGCTTCTGGAAC
TCATCCTCGTCGTGTCCCAGCTGCTCCAGCAGCCGAAACAGCTCCTCATCATAGGTCTTTCTGAACCGGG
CCAGGGCAAAGCCGTAACAGGACTTGGCCACGATGTCGCACACGCAGTGGGCCACCTCTGTCCAGTTATC
GTCGATCCAGCCGAAGCCTCTAGGGCAGATGGCCCACACCAGGGGAAACAGAATCCACAGCATGGAGAAG
GTAAACACGGCGAACTTCAGCACGTGCAGGCTGTGCTCGGCGCCTGTATCCTGGGCCAGCTGGGCCAGCC
GGCTATACTGCTTGGCCACGATGCTCATCACGATAGAGTAGGCGAAGATAAACCAGAAACAGCTAAAGCC
ATACCAGGCGTAGGCGCCATTCCTCAGCCTAGGGTCGCCCTCTGCGTAGAACTCGGCCAGCACGCCAGAC
ATCAGCATGGCAAAGATGATGGCGCTACAAGACACGCGATAGGGGGCCCTCAGCTGATACAGCAGATCGT
ACACCAGCATTGGGCAGGTCAGCATGTAGTCGGCATACCTGTAATTGCCGAAGCCGATGATGAAGGGGCC
CACATCGCCGAAGTTGTGGCCCAGTGTGTCGGCCACGATCTTGCCGAAGTAGCTCAGCATGGCAAAGAAA
TTCACAAACAGGGCCAGGTTCTGCTCCTCCTGATAGCCGGCGTAAAAGGAGGTTCTCTTGCTAGGGCCCC
GAGATGTCCAGGACTCATAGCCCAGGTAGAATGTGGTGATTGTCAGCACGATAAAGCAAGACCAGTGGGC
GCCGATGGCCACGGAGTTCAGCTTGGTATCCAGATACCAGCCGTCCATTGTGCCCACGTAGAACATCTGG
TCGGTGCCTGGTGCGTGTGCCATGGTGGCTAGCATAACTTCGTATAAAGTATCCTATACGAAGTTATTTG
CCTTAACCCAGAAATTATCACTGTTATTCTTTAGAATGGTGCAAAGAATAACTTCGTATAATGTATGCTA
TACGAAGTTATGAATTCGATATCAAGCTTATCGATAATCAACCTCTGGATTACAAAATTTGTGAAAGATT
GACTGGTATTCTTAACTATGTTGCTCCTTTTACGCTATGTGGATACGCTGCTTTAATGCCTTTGTATCAT
GCTATTGCTTCCCGTATGGCTTTCATTTTCTCCTCCTTGTATAAATCCTGGTTGCTGTCTCTTTATGAGG
AGTTGTGGCCCGTTGTCAGGCAACGTGGCGTGGTGTGCACTGTGTTTGCTGACGCAACCCCCACTGGTTG
GGGCATTGCCACCACCTGTCAGCTCCTTTCCGGGACTTTCGCTTTCCCCCTCCCTATTGCCACGGCGGAA
CTCATCGCCGCCTGCCTTGCCCGCTGCTGGACAGGGGCTCGGCTGTTGGGCACTGACAATTCCGTGGTGT
TGTCGGGGAAATCATCGTCCTTTCCTTGGCTGCTCGCCTATGTTGCCACCTGGATTCTGCGCGGGACGTC
CTTCTGCTACGTCCCTTCGGCCCTCAATCCAGCGGACCTTCCTTCCCGCGGCCTGCTGCCGGCTCTGCGG
CCTCTTCCGCGTCTTCGCCTTCGCCCTCAGACGAGTCGGATCTCCCTTTGGGCCGCCTCCCCGCATCGAT
ACCGAGCGCTGCTCGAGAGATCTACGGGTGGCATCCCTGTGACCCCTCCCCAGTGCCTCTCCTGGCCCTG
GAAGTTGCCACTCCAGTGCCCACCAGCCTTGTCCTAATAAAATTAAGTTGCATCATTTTGTCTGACTAGG
TGTCCTTCTATAATATTATGGGGTGGAGGGGGGTGGTATGGAGCAAGGGGCAAGTTGGGAAGACAACCTG
TAGGGCCTGCGGGGTCTATTGGGAACCAAGCTGGAGTGCAGTGGCACAATCTTGGCTCACTGCAATCTCC
GCCTCCTGGGTTCAAGCGATTCTCCTGCCTCAGCCTCCCGAGTTGTTGGGATTCCAGGCATGCATGACCA
GGCTCAGCTAATTTTTGTTTTTTTGGTAGAGACGGGGTTTCACCATATTGGCCAGGCTGGTCTCCAACTC
CTAATCTCAGGTGATCTACCCACCTTGGCCTCCCAAATTGCTGGGATTACAGGCGTGAACCACTGCTCCC
TTCCCTGTCCTTCTGATTTTGTAGGTAACCACGTGCGGACCGAGCGGCCGCAGGAACCCCTAGTGATGGA
GTTGGCCACTCCCTCTCTGCGCGCTCGCTCGCTCACTGAGGCCGGGCGACCAAAGGTCGCCCGACGCCCG
GGCTTTGCCCGGGCGGCCTCAGTGAGCGAGCGAGCGCGCAGCTGCCTGCAGGGGCGCCTGATGCGGTATT
TTCTCCTTACGCATCTGTGCGGTATTTCACACCGCATA
[95 nt withheld, positions 4939-5033]
T
[46 nt withheld, positions 5035-5080]
C
[141 nt withheld, positions 5082-5222]
CCTTTGACGTTGGAGTCCACGTTCTTT
[37 nt withheld, positions 5250-5286]
ACTCTATCTCGGGCTATTCTTTTGATTTATAAGGGATTTTGCCGATTTCGGTCTATTGGTTAAAAAATGA
GCTGATTTAACAAAAATTTAACGCGAATTTTAACAAAATATTAACGTTTACAATTTTATGGTGCACTCTC
AGTACAATCTGCTCTGATGCCGCATAGTTAAGCCAGCCCCGACACCCGCCAACACCCGCTGACGCGCCCT
GACGGGCTTGTCTGCTCCCGGCATCCGCTTACAGACAAGCTGTGACCGTCTCCGGGAGCTGCATGTGTCA
GAGGTTTTCACCGTCATCACCGAAACGCGCGAGACGAAAGGGCCTCGTGATACGCCTATTTTTATAGGTT
AATGTCATGATAATAATGGTTTCTTAGACGTCAGGTGGCACTTTTCGGGGAAATGTGCGCGGAACCCCTA
TTTGTTTATTTTTCTAAATACATTCAAATATGTATCCGCTCATGAGACAATAACCCTGATAAATGCTTCA
ATAATATTGAAAAAGGAAGAGTATGAGTATTCAACATTTCCGTGTCGCCCTTATTCCCTTTTTTGCGGCA
TTTTGCCTTCCTGTTTTTGCTCACCCAGAAACGCTGGTGAAAGTAAAAGATGCTGAAGATCAGTTGGGTG
CACGAGTGGGTTACATCGAACTGGATCTCAACAGCGGTAAGATCCTTGAGAGTTTTCGCCCCGAAGAACG
TTTTCCAATGATGAGCACTTTTAAAGTTCTGCTATGTGGCGCGGTATTATCCCGTATTGACGCCGGGCAA
GAGCAACTCGGTCGCCGCATACACTATTCTCAGAATGACTTGGTTGAGTACTCACCAGTCACAGAAAAGC
ATCTTACGGATGGCATGACAGTAAGAGAATTATGCAGTGCTGCCATAACCATGAGTGATAACACTGCGGC
CAACTTACTTCTGACAACGATCGGAGGACCGAAGGAGCTAACCGCTTTTTTGCACAACATGGGGGATCAT
GTAACTCGCCTTGATCGTTGGGAACCGGAGCTGAATGAAGCCATACCAAACGACGAGCGTGACACCACGA
TGCCTGTAGCAATGGCAACAACGTTGCGCAAACTATTAACTGGCGAACTACTTACTCTAGCTTCCCGGCA
ACAATTAATAGACTGGATGGAGGCGGATAAAGTTGCAGGACCACTTCTGCGCTCGGCCCTTCCGGCTGGC
TGGTTTATTGCTGATAAATCTGGAGCCGGTGAGCGTGGGTCTCGCGGTATCATTGCAGCACTGGGGCCAG
ATGGTAAGCCCTCCCGTATCGTAGTTATCTACACGACGGGGAGTCAGGCAACTATGGATGAACGAAATAG
ACAGATCGCTGAGATAGGTGCCTCACTGATTAAGCATTGGTAACTGTCAGACCAAGTTTACTCATATATA
CTTTAGATTGATTTAAAACTTCATTTTTAATTTAAAAGGATCTAGGTGAAGATCCTTTTTGATAATCTCA
TGACCAAAATCCCTTAACGTGAGTTTTCGTTCCACTGAGCGTCAGACCCCGTAGAAAAGATCAAAGGATC
TTCTTGAGATCCTTTTTTTCTGCGCGTAATCTGCTGCTTGCAAACAAAAAAACCACCGCTACCAGCGGTG
GTTTGTTTGCCGGATCAAGAGCTACCAACTCTTTTTCCGAAGGTAACTGGCTTCAGCAGAGCGCAGATAC
CAAATACTGTTCTTCTAGTGTAGCCGTAGTTAGGCCACCACTTCAAGAACTCTGTAGCACCGCCTACATA
CCTCGCTCTGCTAATCCTGTTACCAGTGGCTGCTGCCAGTGGCGATAAGTCGTGTCTTACCGGGTTGGAC
TCAAGACGATAGTTACCGGATAAGGCGCAGCGGTCGGGCTGAACGGGGGGTTCGTGCACACAGCCCAGCT
TGGAGCGAACGACCTACACCGAACTGAGATACCTACAGCGTGAGCTATGAGAAAGCGCCACGCTTCCCGA
AGGGAGAAAGGCGGACAGGTATCCGGTAAGCGGCAGGGTCGGAACAGGAGAGCGCACGAGGGAGCTTCCA
GGGGGAAACGCCTGGTATCTTTATAGTCCTGTCGGGTTTCGCCACCTCTGACTTGAGCGTCGATTTTTGT
GATGCTCGTCAGGGGGGCGGAGCCTATGGAAAAACGCCAGCAACGCGGCCTTTTTACGGTTCCTGGCCTT
TTGCTGGCCTTTTGCTCACATGT
Features (pLannotate 1.2.2; 24 found; start..end, strand, type, name):
     12..39      +  repeat_region  AAV2 ITR (fragment): inverted terminal repeat of adeno-associated virus serotype 2 inverted
     68..95      +  repeat_region  AAV2 ITR (fragment): inverted terminal repeat of adeno-associated virus serotype 2 inverted
    158..224     +  CDS            small t antigen (fragment): SV40 (simian virus 40) small t antigen
    231..1409    +  promoter       EF-1α promoter: strong constitutive promoter for human elongation factor EF-1α
   1416..1449    +  protein_bind   lox2272: Cre-mediated recombination occurs in the 8-bp core sequence (GGATACTT). lox2272 sites are compatible with each other, but incompatible with loxP or loxN sites (Lee and Saito, 1988). Cre recombinase
   1450..1499    -  intron         β-globin intron (fragment): internally truncated intron from human β-globin
   1500..1533    +  protein_bind   loxP: Cre-mediated recombination occurs in the 8-bp core sequence (GCATACAT). Cre recombinase
   1570..1764    -  CDS            Kcnb1 (fragment): KCNB1_MOUSE - Experimental evidence at protein level: Swiss-Prot protein existence level 1. Voltage-gated potassium channel that mediates transmembrane potassium transport in excitable membranes, primarily in the brain, but also in the pancreas and cardiovascular system. Contributes to the regulation of the action potential (AP) repolarization, duration and frequency of repetitive AP firing in neurons, muscle cells and endocrine cells and plays a role in homeostatic attenuation of electrical excitability throughout the brain (PubMed:14684365, PubMed:19383458, PubMed:24494598). Plays also a rol
   1765..2459    -  CDS            mScarlet (fragment): bright monomeric red fluorescent protein evolved from a synthetic template (Bindels et al., 2016)
   2458..2517    -  CDS            KCNJ2 (fragment): KCNJ2_HUMAN - Also known as IRK1. Experimental evidence at protein level: Swiss-Prot protein existence level 1. Probably participates in establishing action potential waveform and excitability of neuronal and muscle tissues. Inward rectifier potassium channels are characterized by a greater tendency to allow potassium to flow into the cell rather than out of it. Their voltage dependence is regulated by the concentration of extracellular potassium; as external potassium is raised, the voltage range of the channel opening shifts to more positive voltages. The inward rectification is mainly due t
   3464..3497    -  protein_bind   lox2272: Cre-mediated recombination occurs in the 8-bp core sequence (GGATACTT). lox2272 sites are compatible with each other, but incompatible with loxP or loxN sites (Lee and Saito, 1988). Cre recombinase
   3498..3547    -  intron         β-globin intron (fragment): internally truncated intron from human β-globin
   3548..3581    -  protein_bind   loxP: Cre-mediated recombination occurs in the 8-bp core sequence (GCATACAT). Cre recombinase
   3582..3606    +  misc_feature   MCS (fragment): pBluescript multiple cloning site
   3606..4194    +  misc_feature   WPRE: woodchuck hepatitis virus posttranscriptional regulatory element
   4226..4702    +  polyA_signal   hGH poly(A) signal: human growth hormone polyadenylation signal
   4742..4882    +  repeat_region  AAV2 ITR: inverted terminal repeat of adeno-associated virus serotype 2 inverted
   4887..4938    -  misc_feature   bom (fragment): basis of mobility region from pBR322
   4957..5412    +  rep_origin     f1 ori (sequence partly withheld): f1 bacteriophage origin of replication; arrow indicates direction of (+) strand synthesis
   5413..5462    -  misc_feature   bom (fragment): basis of mobility region from pBR322
   5564..5599    -  CDS            rop (fragment): Rop protein, which maintains plasmids at low copy number; rop
   5694..5798    +  promoter       AmpR promoter: bla
   5799..6659    +  CDS            AmpR: β-lactamase; bla; confers resistance to ampicillin, carbenicillin, and related antibiotics
   6830..7418    +  rep_origin     ori: high-copy-number ColE1/pMB1/pBR322/pUC origin of replication
