[The description below was written by a language model from this plasmid's Addgene catalogue record and pLannotate feature annotations shown in this document.]
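Description:
pAAV-Ef1a DIO-rsChRmine-oScarlet-Kv2.1-WPRE is an adeno-associated virus transfer plasmid for Cre-dependent optogenetic expression in mammalian neurons. It is built on a pAAV-Ef1a DIO backbone and propagated in E. coli as a high-copy plasmid with a ColE1/pUC-type origin and ampicillin resistance (β-lactamase); an f1 origin is also present. The expression cassette is flanked by AAV2 inverted terminal repeats, which allow it to be packaged into recombinant AAV particles. In the sequenced record the 3′ ITR is annotated in full, while the 5′ ITR appears only as short fragments.

The payload is driven by the constitutive human EF-1α promoter and followed by a WPRE, which enhances transcript stability and expression, and the human growth hormone polyadenylation signal. Between them sits a double-floxed inverted open reading frame (DIO): pairs of incompatible lox2272 and loxP sites in opposing orientations bracket the coding sequence, which lies on the antisense strand relative to the promoter. Cre recombinase inverts and then locks the cassette into the sense orientation, so expression is confined to Cre-expressing cells.

The insert encodes rsChRmine, a synthetic variant of the pump-like channelrhodopsin ChRmine (derived from Tiarina fusus) carrying I146M and G174S substitutions. The opsin itself is not annotated in the feature table but corresponds to the unlabelled stretch of the inverted cassette. It is fused through a short Kir2.1 (KCNJ2)-derived sequence, typically used as a membrane trafficking signal, to the red fluorescent protein oScarlet (annotated as an mScarlet relative) and then to a Kv2.1 (Kcnb1) fragment, commonly used to restrict opsins to the soma and proximal dendrites. The construct thus supports cell-type-specific, soma-targeted optical control of neurons with fluorescent labelling.
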