Addgene plasmid #183529: pAAV-Ef1a DIO-rsChRmine-oScarlet-Kv2.1-WPRE
Purpose: Optogenetics
Depositing lab: Karl Deisseroth. Depositing organization: Stanford University. Publication: Structural basis for channel conduction in the pump-like channelrhodopsin ChRmine. Kishi KE, Kim YS, Fukuda M, Inoue M, Kusakizako T, Wang PY, Ramakrishnan C, Byrne EFX, Thadhani E, Paggi JM, Matsui TE, Yamashita K, Nagata T, Konno M, Quirin S, Lo M, Benster T, Uemura T, Liu K, Shibata M, Nomura N, Iwata S, Nureki O, Dror RO, Inoue K, Deisseroth K, Kato HE. Cell. 2022 Feb 17;185(4):672-689.e23. doi: 10.1016/j.cell.2022.01.007. Epub 2022 Feb 2. PubMed 35114111.
Backbone
  Vector backbone: pAAV-Ef1a DIO
  Backbone manufacturer: Stratagene
  Backbone size w/o insert (bp): 5577
  Vector type: AAV
Growth in bacteria
  Bacterial resistance: Ampicillin, 100 μg/mL
  Growth temperature: 37°C
  Growth strain: NEB Stable
  Copy number: High Copy
Gene/Insert
  Gene/Insert name: rsChRmine-oScarlet-Kv2.1
  Species: Synthetic; derived from Tiarina fusus
  Insert size (bp): 1905
  Mutation: I146M/G174S
  Promoter: Ef1a
  Cloning method: Restriction Enzyme; 5′ cloning site AscI (not destroyed); 3′ cloning site NheI (not destroyed)
  Sequencing primers: 5′ GTTAGGCCAGCTTGGCACTTG; 3′ GAATACCAGTCAATCTTTCAC
Terms and licenses: Academic/Nonprofit Terms; Industry Terms: Not Available to Industry
How to cite: pAAV-Ef1a DIO-rsChRmine-oScarlet-Kv2.1-WPRE was a gift from Karl Deisseroth (Addgene plasmid # 183529 ; http://n2t.net/addgene:183529 ; RRID:Addgene_183529)
